>Addgene plasmid #139201 | pHA847 - mec-4p::hrp-1mScarlet | addgene full sequence | sequence record 274709 | Addgene NGS Result
ATTACGCCAGCTGGCGAAAGGGGGATGTGCTGCAAGGCGATTAAGTTGGGTAACGCCAGGGTTTTCCCAG
TCACGACGTTGTAAAACGACGGCCAGTGAGCGCGCGTAATACGACTCACTATAGGGCGAATTGGAGCTCC
ACCGCGGTGGCGGCCGCTAAGCTTCAATACAAGCTCAAATACAATACTATTTTTTTTCCGTCTGAACATA
AAATTAGTTTCTAAATAAAAAATGTGAAAATAAATATTTGGTTTTAATCGTTAAAATCTTCCAAATTACT
AATAAAGTTCAGTCAACTATATGCTTCGAAATTCACTGAATCTATTATTGTTATTAATTTTTAGACCCTT
GGAGAGCTCCCAACTCTTTCAATCCAGAAGACTGATGGATGCCAGGTGTACTTGTCAAAGGTGGCTCAAG
GATGCGAGATTGTCACTTCCAAATCCAGTGAGATGAACATCTCCGTGCAAACCAATGATGATGGGGATTA
TGTAAGTTTTTCGGATTGTAGAACCCAATCTAAATTTCCTTTTCAGTCGGAGTTCCCGGTTCCGGAGCAG
TTCAAGACAACTTTTGTCAATGGCAAGCTAGTCACTGTCGTCTCGGACATTTGCTAAATCTTCTCACGTC
ATAACCTTATTTTTCAACTTCATGAACTATCCCCTCGAACTTTTTTATTTGTCCCTGTCTACAATTCTTT
ATAAGCAATTGAGACACACTTTGCTTTATTAAATAATACCGATTTTGTTTTGTATATGCCTTGACTGGTG
CTCAACTATTTTTATTGAAAAAATTACTTTTTACTGTCTCGTCGAATAAAAGTGATCCCTTCCAAAAAAT
AGTTATTCATGTTTGAAGGTTTGTGATCGTAGAACAATTGCACCGAATGTAGTGTAAAAAAAATTCCAGA
ATGTTCAAATACATTTCCACCCTCACCAGAACATCTCAAACACCAGGCACATTTCAACACACTTTCATGG
ATCTTATCTTGCCTCAAAACCATCAGCTTTCTTCTCATTCTACAAGTATGAAACAATCTACTATTCTATA
CATTTATAATGTAATGGAACCATGTGAAGACATGAGCAAGATCATTGTCGTCAGCGACTACCCCTCCTTC
ATTTTTCTTAGAGTATCAGTTTGCTAATGCTATTTTTTTTATCGCTATCAAGTTATAGAGGGATCCCCGG
GATTGGCCAAAGGACCCAAAGGTATGTTTCGAATGATACTAACATAACATAGAACATTTTCAGGAGGACC
CTTGCTTGGAGGGTACCGGTAGAAAAAATGACGGACGTGGAAATCAAGGCTGAGGTTACGTTTGTTCACT
TGCTTTTAGGGTGTAGGCCACCTGATTTGGGTCCCGATCATTTAATTATCGATTTTATTTTCAGAATGGA
AGCGGAGATGCCTCGCTCGAGCCAGAGAACCTTCGAAAGATTTTCGTTGGAGGACTCACGTCAAACACCA
CCGATGACCTGATGCGAGAGTTCTACTCACAATTCGGAGAAATCACTGATATCATCGTCATGAGAGATCC
AACTACCAAGAGATCCCGCGGATTCGGATTTGTCACCTTCTCTGGCAAAACTGAAGTCGATGCTGCCATG
AAACAACGCCCGCACATCATCGACGGAAAGACCGTGGACCCGAAGCGTGCCGTGCCACGTGATGATAAGA
ACCGCTCCGAGTCGAATGTCTCCACCAAACGCCTGTACGTCAGCGGAGTTCGTGAGGATCACACCGAGGA
CATGCTCACCGAGTATTTCACAAAGTATGGAACCGTCACCAAATCCGAGATTATTCTCGACAAAGCCACC
CAAAAGCCAAGAGGCTTCGGATTCGTCACCTTCGATGATCATGACTCTGTGGATCAATGCGTTCTTCAAA
AATCCCATATGGTCAACGGACACAGATGTGACGTGCGCAAAGGACTCTCCAAGGACGAGATGAGCAAGGC
TCAGATGAACCGCGATCGTGAAACCCGTGGCGGAAGATCTCGCGATATGGTGAGCAAGGGCGAGGCAGTG
ATCAAGGAGTTCATGCGGTTCAAGGTGCACATGGAGGGCTCCATGAACGGCCACGAGTTCGAGATCGAGG
GCGAGGGCGAGGGCCGCCCCTACGAGGGCACCCAGACCGCCAAGCTGAAGGTGACCAAGGGTGGCCCCCT
GCCCTTCTCCTGGGACATCCTGTCCCCTCAGTTCATGTACGGCTCCAGGGCCTTCACCAAGCACCCCGCC
GACATCCCCGACTACTATAAGCAGTCCTTCCCCGAGGGCTTCAAGTGGGAGCGCGTGATGAACTTCGAGG
ACGGCGGCGCCGTGACCGTGACCCAGGACACCTCCCTGGAGGACGGCACCCTGATCTACAAGGTGAAGCT
CCGCGGCACCAACTTCCCTCCTGACGGCCCCGTAATGCAGAAGAAGACAATGGGCTGGGAAGCGTCCACC
GAGCGGTTGTACCCCGAGGACGGCGTGCTGAAGGGCGACATTAAGATGGCCCTGCGCCTGAAGGACGGCG
GCCGCTACCTGGCGGACTTCAAGACCACCTACAAGGCCAAGAAGCCCGTGCAGATGCCCGGCGCCTACAA
CGTCGACCGCAAGTTGGACATCACCTCCCACAACGAGGACTACACCGTGGTGGAACAGTACGAACGCTCC
GAGGGCCGCCACTCCACCGGCGGCATGGACGAGCTGTACAAGGGACAGCGTGGCGGTTACAATGGCGGTG
GTGGTGGCGGCGGCGGCTGGGGAGGACCAGCTCAACGCGGCGGTCCAGGAGCATATGGTGGACCAGGAGG
TGGCGGCCAAGGAGGATATGGCGGAGGTAGTTGGATTCTGGCTTGTGAATTCTCGATTCTAATATTATTA
ACTTTCAGATTACGGCGGTGGCTGGGGACAGCAAGGAGGCGGCGGTCAAGGCGGATGGGGAGGCCCACAA
CAGCAGCAAGGAGGTGGTGGCTGGGGACAGCAAGGCGGCGGCGGTCAAGGCGGATGGGGAGGACCACAGC
AACAGCAGCAAGGAGGCTGGGGAGGTCCTCAACAAGGAGGCGGCGGCGGTGGCTGGGGAGGCCAAGGCCA
GCAGCAAGGCGGCTGGGGAGGTCAATCCGGTGCTCAGCAGTGGGCTCATGCTCAAGGAGGAAACAGAAAC
TATTAAATTAATTCCTTAAGCCCCTCTAAGTGTCCAACGTGTCTGAGCTTCCCGTGCTCTCTCCTCTGTA
TCGATCTTCTCAACCATTTTTGCTCTGCTATCTCATCAAAATCTTCTGTACTTTTTCTTGTTGCCTTTCT
CCAGAAAGTTTCGTTTATTATTCAATTTTTTACCCTGTCTTTTTTATATAATTTATTTCTAAATTCGCAC
AGTTGACATCCATTCAACTAGAGAATGAATGCAGAGTTTGACACCAAATTGGCTTAATTTTCAAGCTGTT
TTTAACCAAAATAATAAAAAAGTCTCAACTTTACAAAAATGTTTATCTGGATCTGGACGACAGCGAGCTG
AGAAATTGATATATTTTCAGAGTAAAAACTAAAAATGTCTGGAATTTTTGGAGTCATTGTCTCAGGGAGG
ACGCCGATCGAAGTGGTGCCGGTCTCCGATACGGAGTTCACCTGCGAAATTGTAAACGCTGACGCGATAA
ACCACGTGGTGGTCTTCCTTACCGGAGCTCAACCGTTTCCGGACGGAATTGGTGGCTCTGGTGATCATTT
TCAGAATTTTCCGCCCAAAAAAACCCAATTTATTTCAGTTTACATCAGATGGCCCACCCAAGACGGCGGA
AATTGGCATTATTTGGGATTTATTTGCAACGAGAAGCCCAGCGCGATTTATAAAGTTGCTCAGGTGTGCA
TTTTTGATGGAAAAATGAAAGAAAACCACCGAAATTTCGATGTTTCTCTGTCGATTTTTTTTATTTAAAA
ACTTAGAAATACTCTCAATTTCGCATTTTTCACCAAAAAAAAGAATCTCAACTGGTTTTTCACATAGCTT
AATTTTTGAAGAAAAATCTCAACAAAACCCAGTTTTAAGTTTCAAATTCTCAAAAATTGATCTTTTTTTT
CCCTTAAAAATCCAGTTTTTAGCTCCAAATTGTCATAATTTTCCAGAAAAATTTAGTTTTCGAGCTAACA
ACATTAAAATTTCACAGAAAATCTGAATTTCAGCCTTAGAGATCCAAATTTTTCGGCTGAAAATCACAAT
TTTTCCATTTTTCAGCTCCACAAATCCGACGCTTCTCACTCGTTTTCCCAATTTGACAATCAAATGCAAC
TATATTCCAGTGGATCAGCTCAAATTGGAATTAATGCTGAAAGTTTATCTGATATCACTGGACGGCAGGC
AGCTGATGGGACACAGGCTAGCCAGCAGGTGAAGGATCCCCCGGGCTGCAGGAATTCGATATCAAGCTTA
TCGATACCGTCGACCTCGAGGGGGGGCCCGGTACCCAGCTTTTGTTCCCTTTAGTGAGGGTTAATTGCGC
GCTTGGCGTAATCATGGTCATAGCTGTTTCCTGTGTGAAATTGTTATCCGCTCACAATTCCACACAACAT
ACGAGCCGGAAGCATAAAGTGTAAAGCCTGGGGTGCCTAATGAGTGAGCTAACTCACATTAATTGCGTTG
CGCTCACTGCCCGCTTTCCAGTCGGGAAACCTGTCGTGCCAGCTGCATTAATGAATCGGCCAACGCGCGG
GGAGAGGCGGTTTGCGTATTGGGCGCTCTTCCGCTTCCTCGCTCACTGACTCGCTGCGCTCGGTCGTTCG
GCTGCGGCGAGCGGTATCAGCTCACTCAAAGGCGGTAATACGGTTATCCACAGAATCAGGGGATAACGCA
GGAAAGAACATGTGAGCAAAAGGCCAGCAAAAGGCCAGGAACCGTAAAAAGGCCGCGTTGCTGGCGTTTT
TCCATAGGCTCCGCCCCCCTGACGAGCATCACAAAAATCGACGCTCAAGTCAGAGGTGGCGAAACCCGAC
AGGACTATAAAGATACCAGGCGTTTCCCCCTGGAAGCTCCCTCGTGCGCTCTCCTGTTCCGACCCTGCCG
CTTACCGGATACCTGTCCGCCTTTCTCCCTTCGGGAAGCGTGGCGCTTTCTCATAGCTCACGCTGTAGGT
ATCTCAGTTCGGTGTAGGTCGTTCGCTCCAAGCTGGGCTGTGTGCACGAACCCCCCGTTCAGCCCGACCG
CTGCGCCTTATCCGGTAACTATCGTCTTGAGTCCAACCCGGTAAGACACGACTTATCGCCACTGGCAGCA
GCCACTGGTAACAGGATTAGCAGAGCGAGGTATGTAGGCGGTGCTACAGAGTTCTTGAAGTGGTGGCCTA
ACTACGGCTACACTAGAAGAACAGTATTTGGTATCTGCGCTCTGCTGAAGCCAGTTACCTTCGGAAAAAG
AGTTGGTAGCTCTTGATCCGGCAAACAAACCACCGCTGGTAGCGGTGGTTTTTTTGTTTGCAAGCAGCAG
ATTACGCGCAGAAAAAAAGGATCTCAAGAAGATCCTTTGATCTTTTCTACGGGGTCTGACGCTCAGTGGA
ACGAAAACTCACGTTAAGGGATTTTGGTCATGAGATTATCAAAAAGGATCTTCACCTAGATCCTTTTAAA
TTAAAAATGAAGTTTTAAATCAATCTAAAGTATATATGAGTAAACTTGGTCTGACAGTTACCAATGCTTA
ATCAGTGAGGCACCTATCTCAGCGATCTGTCTATTTCGTTCATCCATAGTTGCCTGACTCCCCGTCGTGT
AGATAACTACGATACGGGAGGGCTTACCATCTGGCCCCAGTGCTGCAATGATACCGCGAGACCCACGCTC
ACCGGCTCCAGATTTATCAGCAATAAACCAGCCAGCCGGAAGGGCCGAGCGCAGAAGTGGTCCTGCAACT
TTATCCGCCTCCATCCAGTCTATTAATTGTTGCCGGGAAGCTAGAGTAAGTAGTTCGCCAGTTAATAGTT
TGCGCAACGTTGTTGCCATTGCTACAGGCATCGTGGTGTCACGCTCGTCGTTTGGTATGGCTTCATTCAG
CTCCGGTTCCCAACGATCAAGGCGAGTTACATGATCCCCCATGTTGTGCAAAAAAGCGGTTAGCTCCTTC
GGTCCTCCGATCGTTGTCAGAAGTAAGTTGGCCGCAGTGTTATCACTCATGGTTATGGCAGCACTGCATA
ATTCTCTTACTGTCATGCCATCCGTAAGATGCTTTTCTGTGACTGGTGAGTACTCAACCAAGTCATTCTG
AGAATAGTGTATGCGGCGACCGAGTTGCTCTTGCCCGGCGTCAATACGGGATAATACCGCGCCACATAGC
AGAACTTTAAAAGTGCTCATCATTGGAAAACGTTCTTCGGGGCGAAAACTCTCAAGGATCTTACCGCTGT
TGAGATCCAGTTCGATGTAACCCACTCGTGCACCCAACTGATCTTCAGCATCTTTTACTTTCACCAGCGT
TTCTGGGTGAGCAAAAACAGGAAGGCAAAATGCCGCAAAAAAGGGAATAAGGGCGACACGGAAATGTTGA
ATACTCATACTCTTCCTTTTTCAATATTATTGAAGCATTTATCAGGGTTATTGTCTCATGAGCGGATACA
TATTTGAATGTATTTAGAAAAATAAACAAATAGGGGTTCCGCGCACATTTCCCCGAAAAGTGCCACCTG
[124 nt withheld, positions 6650-6773]
C
[91 nt withheld, positions 6775-6865]
A
[49 nt withheld, positions 6867-6915]
CCTTTGACGTTGGAGTCCACGTTCTTT
[37 nt withheld, positions 6943-6979]
ACCCTATCTCGGTCTATTCTTTTGATTTATAAGGGATTTTGCCGATTTCGGCCTATTGGTTAAAAAATGA
GCTGATTTAACAAAAATTTAACGCGAATTTTAACAAAATATTAACGCTTACAATTTCCATTCGCCATTCA
GGCTGCGCAACTGTTGGGAAGGGCGATCGGTGCGGGCCTCTTCGCT
Features (pLannotate 1.2.2; 18 found; start..end, strand, type, name):
    107..125     +  promoter       T7 promoter: promoter for bacteriophage T7 RNA polymerase
    134..158     +  misc_feature   MCS (fragment): pBluescript multiple cloning site
    348..611     +  CDS            CAP1 (fragment): CAP1_BOVIN - Experimental evidence at transcript level: Swiss-Prot protein existence level 2. Directly regulates filament dynamics and has been implicated in a number of complex developmental and morphological processes, including mRNA localization and the establishment of cell polarity. From Bos taurus (Bovine).
   1392..2006    +  CDS            hrp-1 (fragment): ROA1_CAEEL - Also known as rbp-1 From Caenorhabditis elegans.
   2007..2702    +  CDS            mScarlet: mScarlet is a basic (constitutively fluorescent) red fluorescent protein published in 2016, derived from synthetic construct. It has moderate acid sensitivity.
   2703..2828    +  CDS            hrp-1 (fragment): ROA1_CAEEL - Also known as rbp-1 From Caenorhabditis elegans.
   2878..3153    +  CDS            hrp-1 (fragment): ROA1_CAEEL - Also known as rbp-1 From Caenorhabditis elegans.
   4374..4445    +  misc_feature   MCS (fragment): pBluescript multiple cloning site
   4458..4476    -  promoter       T3 promoter: promoter for bacteriophage T3 RNA polymerase
   4521..4537    -  protein_bind   lac operator: The lac repressor binds to the lac operator to inhibit transcription in E. coli. This inhibition can be relieved by adding lactose or isopropyl-β-D-thiogalactopyranoside (IPTG). lac repressor encoded by lacI
   4545..4575    -  promoter       lac promoter: promoter for the E. coli lac operon
   4590..4611    -  protein_bind   CAP binding site: CAP binding activates transcription in the presence of cAMP. E. coli catabolite activator protein
   4624..4716    -  CDS            lacI (fragment): lac repressor; lacI; The lac repressor binds to the lac operator to inhibit transcription in E. coli. This inhibition can be relieved by adding lactose or isopropyl-β-D-thiogalactopyranoside (IPTG).
   4899..5487    -  rep_origin     ori: high-copy-number ColE1/pMB1/pBR322/pUC origin of replication
   5658..6518    -  CDS            AmpR: β-lactamase; bla; confers resistance to ampicillin, carbenicillin, and related antibiotics
   6519..6623    -  promoter       AmpR promoter: bla
   6650..7078    +  rep_origin     f1 ori (sequence partly withheld): f1 bacteriophage origin of replication; arrow indicates direction of (+) strand synthesis
   7109..99      -  CDS            lacZα (fragment) (across the origin): LacZα fragment of β-galactosidase; lacZ fragment
