[The description below was written by a language model from this plasmid's Addgene catalogue record and pLannotate feature annotations shown in this document.]
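Description:
pHA847 - mec-4p::hrp-1mScarlet is a C. elegans expression plasmid of about 7.2 kb built on a pBlueScript backbone by Gibson cloning. It is maintained in E. coli as a high-copy plasmid through the ColE1/pUC-type origin and selected with ampicillin via the β-lactamase gene and its promoter. The backbone also retains the usual pBluescript elements: an f1 phage origin, flanking T7 and T3 promoters, remnants of the multiple cloning site, and lac promoter/operator and lacZα fragments, none of which are relevant to expression in the worm.

The payload is the nematode gene hrp-1, an hnRNP A-family RNA-binding protein, tagged internally with the red fluorescent protein mScarlet. According to the record, mScarlet is inserted between the RNA recognition motifs and the low-complexity domain rather than at a terminus. The feature table agrees with this: an N-terminal hrp-1 segment runs directly into the mScarlet coding sequence, followed by two further hrp-1 segments separated by a short unannotated gap that may be an intron. Expression is described as being driven by the mec-4 promoter, which directs it to mec-4-expressing neurons. This promoter is not annotated in the feature table but presumably lies in the region upstream of hrp-1; a short match to bovine CAP1 there is most likely a spurious annotation. The unannotated stretch of more than 1 kb downstream of the coding sequence may contain a 3′ UTR, but the record does not identify it. The plasmid is used to make transgenic worms for visualising HRP-1 localisation in these neurons, in work on hnRNPA2 granule partitioning and neurodegeneration.
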