Addgene plasmid #139201: pHA847 - mec-4p::hrp-1mScarlet
Purpose: Expresses mScarlet tagged hrp-1 in mec-4 neurons
Depositing lab: Anne Hart. Depositing organization: Brown University. Publication: Tyrosine phosphorylation regulates hnRNPA2 granule protein partitioning and reduces neurodegeneration. Ryan VH, Perdikari TM, Naik MT, Saueressig CF, Lins J, Dignon GL, Mittal J, Hart AC, Fawzi NL. EMBO J. 2021 Feb 1;40(3):e105001. doi: 10.15252/embj.2020105001. Epub 2020 Dec 22. PubMed 33349959.
Backbone
  Vector backbone: pBlueScript
  Vector type: Worm Expression
Growth in bacteria
  Bacterial resistance: Ampicillin, 100 μg/mL
  Growth temperature: 37°C
  Growth strain: DH5alpha
  Copy number: High Copy
Gene/Insert
  Gene/Insert name: hrp-1
  Species: C. elegans (nematode)
  Mutation: mScarlet added between RRMs and LC
  Entrez Gene: hrp-1 (a.k.a. CELE_F42A6.7)
  Cloning method: Gibson Cloning
Terms and licenses: Academic/Nonprofit Terms; Industry Terms: Not Available to Industry
How to cite: pHA847 - mec-4p::hrp-1mScarlet was a gift from Anne Hart (Addgene plasmid # 139201 ; http://n2t.net/addgene:139201 ; RRID:Addgene_139201)
